Addgene plasmid #42482: MPSTA
Purpose: Bacterial expression for structure determination; may not be full ORF
Depositing lab: Nicola Burgess-Brown. Depositing organization: University of Oxford.
Backbone
  Vector backbone: pNIC28-Bsa4
  Backbone manufacturer: SGC
  Vector type: Bacterial Expression
Growth in bacteria
  Bacterial resistance: Kanamycin, 50 μg/mL
  Growth temperature: 37°C
  Growth strain: Mach1 ;
  Copy number: High Copy
Gene/Insert
  Gene/Insert name: MPSTA (alt names: MPSTA; gi|61835204; PDB:3OLH)
  Species: H. sapiens (human)
  Insert size (bp): 937
  Mutation: See Comments
  Tag / fusion protein: His6-TEV (N terminal on insert)
  Cloning method: Ligation Independent Cloning
  Sequencing primers: 5′ T7; 3′ T7-term
Terms and licenses: Academic/Nonprofit Terms; Industry Terms: Not Available to Industry
Depositor comments: http://www.thesgc.org/structures/3OLH/ Use BL21(DE3)-R3-pRARE2 strain for expression.
How to cite: MPSTA was a gift from Nicola Burgess-Brown (Addgene plasmid # 42482 ; http://n2t.net/addgene:42482 ; RRID:Addgene_42482)
