[The description below was written by a language model from this plasmid's Addgene catalogue record.]
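Description:
MPSTA is a bacterial expression plasmid built on the pNIC28-Bsa4 backbone from the Structural Genomics Consortium, made to produce recombinant human protein for structure determination. It is maintained in E. coli as a high-copy plasmid under kanamycin selection. The record gives no feature table, so the origin of replication and the exact regulatory elements are not explicitly documented. However, the listed sequencing primers (T7 forward and T7 terminator) indicate that the insert sits between a T7 promoter and a T7 terminator, and the depositor's recommendation of a DE3-type expression strain carrying a rare-codon supplement plasmid fits T7 RNA polymerase-driven expression.

The insert is a roughly 937 bp human sequence designated MPSTA, introduced by ligation-independent cloning. The record cautions that it may not be the complete open reading frame, as is common for constructs whose boundaries were trimmed to improve crystallisation. The mutation field only refers to the depositor comments, which list no specific changes, so any sequence differences from the reference are not stated here. The protein is expressed with an N-terminal hexahistidine tag followed by a TEV protease recognition site. This allows capture by immobilised metal affinity chromatography, after which the tag can be cleaved off to leave near-native protein.

The construct is associated with a deposited crystal structure, cited among the insert's alternative names. Its typical use is therefore overexpression and purification of this human protein fragment for crystallography or for related biochemical and biophysical studies. Distribution is restricted to academic and nonprofit users.
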