>Addgene plasmid #42482 | MPSTA | depositor partial sequence | sequence record 57314 | MPSTA sequence 937 bps
CATATGCACCATCATCATCATCATTCTTCTGGTGTAGATCTGGGTACCGAGAACCTGTACTTCCAATCCA
TGGTGTCGGCGCAATGGGTGGCGGAGGCGCTGCGGGCCCCGCGCGCTGGGCAGCCTCTGCAGCTGCTGGA
CGCCTCCTGGTACCTGCCGAAGCTGGGGCGCGACGCGCGACGCGAGTTCGAGGAGCGCCACATCCCGGGC
GCCGCTTTCTTCGACATCGACCAGTGCAGCGACCGCACCTCGCCCTACGACCACATGCTGCCCGGGGCCG
AGCATTTCGCGGAGTACGCAGGCCGCCTGGGCGTGGGCGCGGCCACCCACGTCGTGATCTACGACGCCAG
CGACCAGGGCCTCTACTCCGCCCCGCGCGTCTGGTGGATGTTCCGCGCCTTCGGCCACCACGCCGTGTCA
CTGCTTGATGGCGGCCTCCGCCACTGGCTGCGCCAGAACCTCCCGCTCAGCTCCGGCAAGAGCCAACCTG
CTCCCGCCGAGTTCCGCGCTCAGCTCGACCCCGCCTTCATCAAGACCTACGAGGACATCAAGGAGAACCT
GGAATCCCGGCGCTTCCAGGTGGTGGACTCCCGAGCCACTGGCAGGTTCCGCGGCACCGAGCCCGAGCCC
CGAGACGGCATTGAACCTGGCCACATCCCAGGTACCGTGAACATCCCCTTCACAGACTTCCTGAGCCAGG
AGGGGCTGGAGAAGAGCCCTGAGGAGATCCGCCATCTGTTCCAGGAGAAGAAAGTGGACCTGTCTAAGCC
ACTGGTGGCCACGTGTGGCTCTGGCGTCACAGCCTGCCACGTGGCACTAGGGGCCTACCTCTGCGGCAAG
CCAGACGTGCCCATCTACGATGGCTCCTGGGTGGAGTGGTACATGCGCGCCCGGCCCGAGGATGTCATCT
GACAGTAAAGGTGGATACGGATCCGAA
