>Addgene plasmid #42482 | MPSTA | addgene partial sequence | sequence record 59418 | T7 5'-TAATACGACTCACTATAGGG-3'
ATTCCCCTCTAGAAATAATTTTGTTTAACTTTAAGAAGGAGATATACATATGCACCATCATCATCATCAT
TCTTCTGGTGTAGATCTGGGTACCGAGAACCTGTACTTCCAATCCATGGTGTCGGCGCAATGGGTGGCGG
AGGCGCTGCGGGCCCCGCGCGCTGGGCAGCCTCTGCAGCTGCTGGACGCTTCCTGGTACCTGCCGAAGCT
GGGGCGCGACGCGCGACGCGAGTTCGAGGAGCGCCACATCCCGGGCGCCGCTTTCTTCGACATCGACCAG
TGCAGCGACCGCACCTCGCCCTACGACCACATGCTGCCCGGGGCCGAGCATTTCGCGGAGTACGCAGGCC
GCCTGGGCGTGGGCGCGGCCACCCACGTCGTGATCTACGACGCCAGCGACCAGGGCCTCTACTCCGCCCC
GCGCGTCTGGTGGATGTTCCGCGCCTTCGGCCACCACGCCGTGTCACTGCTTGATGGCGGCCTCCGCCAC
TGGCTGCGCCAGAACCTCCCGCTCAGCTCCGGCAAGAGCCAACCTGCTCCCGCCGAGTTCCGCGCTCAGC
TCGACCCCGCCTTCATCAAGACCTACGAGGACATCAAGGAGAACCTGGAATCCCGGCGCTTCCAGGTGGT
GGACTCCCGAGCCACTGGCAGGTTCCGCGGCACCGAGCCCGAGCCCCGAGACGGCATTGAACCTGGCCAC
ATCCCAGGTACCGTGAACATCCCCTTCACAGACTTCCTGAGCCAGGAGGGGCTGGAGAAGAGCCCTGAGG
AGATCCGCCATCTGTTCCAGGAGAAGAAAGTGGACCTGTCTAAGCCACTGGTGGCCACGTGTGGCTCTGG
CGTCACAGCCTGCCACGTGGCACTAGGGGCCTACCTCTGCGGCAAGCCAGACGTGCCCATCTACGATGGC
TCCTGGGTGGAGTGGTACATGCGCGCCCGGCCCGAGGATGTCATCTGACAGTAAAGGTGGATACGGATCC
GAA
